>Addgene plasmid #149188 | pGBW-m4046713 | depositor full sequence | sequence record 291641 | Full Sequence
GCGGCCGCTTGCTATATTGAAGTACGGATTAGAAGCCGCCGAGCGGGCGACAGCCCTCCGACGGAAGACT
CTCCTCCGTGCGTCCTCGTCTTCACCGGTCGCGTTCCTGAAACGCAGATGTGCCTCGCGCCGCACTGCTC
CGAACAATAAAGATTCTACAATACTAGCTTTTATGGTTATGAAGAGGAAAAATTGGCAGTAACCTGGCCC
CACAAACCTTCAAATTAACGAATCAAATTAACAACCATAGGATGATAATGCGATTAGTTTTTTAGCCTTA
TTTCTGGGGTAATTAATCAGCGAAGCGATGATTTTTGATCTATTAACAGATATATAAATGGAAAAGCTGC
ATAACCACTTTAACTAATACTTTCAACATTTTCAGTTTGTATTACTTCTTATTCAAATGTCATAAAAGTA
TCAACAAAAAATTGTTAATATACCTCTATACTTTAACGTCAAGGAGAAAAAACTATAATGAAAATGTCAG
ATGTAAAGTGCACATCAGTAGTCTTACTCTCAGTTTTGCAACAACTCAGAGTAGAATCATCATCTAAATT
GTGGGCTCAATGTGTCCAGTTACACAATGACATTCTCTTAGCTAAAGATACTACTGAAGCCTTTGAAAAA
ATGGTTTCACTACTTTCTGTTTTGCTTTCCATGCAGGGTGCTGTAGACATAAACAAGCTTTGTGAAGAAA
TGCTGGACAACAGGGCAACCTTATAAACAGGCCCCTTTTCCTTTGTCGATATCATGTAATTAGTTATGTC
ACGCTTACATTCACGCCCTCCTCCCACATCCGCTCTAACCGAAAAGGAAGGAGTTAGACAACCTGAAGTC
TAGGTCCCTATTTATTTTTTTTAATAGTTATGTTAGTATTAAGAACGTTATTTATATTTCAAATTTTTCT
TTTTTTTCTGTACAAAGCGGCCGCCGAACCACTAGTGCACTGCAGTACACGGTTTCCTTGAAATTTTTTT
GATTCGGTAATCTCCGAACAGAAGGAAGAACGAAGGAAGGAGCACAGACTTAGATTGGTATATATACGCA
TATGTAGTGTTGAAGAAACATGAAATTGCCCAGTATTCTTAACCCAACTGCACAGAACAAAAACGTGCAG
GAAACGAAGATAAATCATGTCGAAAGCTACATATAAGGAACGTGCTGCTACTCATCCTAGTCCTGTTGCT
GCCAAGCTATTTAATATCATGCACGAAAAGCAAACAAACTTGTGTGCTTCATTGGATGTTCGTACCACCA
AGGAATTACTGGAGTTAGTTGAAGCATTAGGTCCCAAAATTTGTTTACTAAAAACACATGTGGATATCTT
GACTGATTTTTCCATGGAGGGCACAGTTAAGCCGCTAAAGGCATTATCCGCCAAGTACAATTTTTTACTC
TTCGAGGACAGAAAATTTGCTGACATTGGTAATACAGTCAAATTGCAGTACTCTGCGGGTGTATACAGAA
TAGCAGAATGGGCAGACATTACGAATGCACACGGTGTGGTGGGCCCAGGTATTGTTAGCGGTTTGAAGCA
GGCGGCAGAAGAAGTAACAAAGGAACCTAGAGGCCTTTTGATGTTAGCAGAATTGTCATGCAAGGGCTCC
CTATCTACTGGAGAATATACTAAGGGTACTGTTGACATTGCGAAGAGCGACAAAGATTTTGTTATCGGCT
TTATTGCTCAAAGAGACATGGGTGGAAGAGATGAAGGTTACGATTGGTTGATTATGACACCCGGTGTGGG
TTTAGATGACAAGGGAGATGCATTGGGTCAACAGTATAGAACCGTGGATGATGTGGTTTCTACAGGATCT
GACATTATTATTGTTGGAAGAGGACTATTTGCAAAGGGAAGGGATGCTAAGGTAGAGGGTGAACGTTACA
GAAAAGCAGGCTGGGAAGCATATTTGAGAAGATGCGGCCAGCAAAACTAAAAAACTGTATTATAAGTAAA
TGCATGTATACTAAACTCACAAATTAGAGCTTCAATTTAATTATATCAGTTATTACCCGAGTAACGAAGC
ATCTGTGCTTCATTTTGTAGAACAAAAATGCAACGCGAGAGCGCTAATTTTTCAAACAAAGAATCTGAGC
TGCATTTTTACAGAACAGAAATGCAACGCGAAAGCGCTATTTTACCAACGAAGAATCTGTGCTTCATTTT
TGTAAAACAAAAATGCAACGCGAGAGCGCTAATTTTTCAAACAAAGAATCTGAGCTGCATTTTTACAGAA
CAGAAATGCAACGCGAGAGCGCTATTTTACCAACAAAGAATCTATACTTCTTTTTTGTTCTACAAAAATG
CATCCCGAGAGCGCTATTTTTCTAACAAAGCATCTTAGATTACTTTTTTTCTCCTTTGTGCGCTCTATAA
TGCAGTCTCTTGATAACTTTTTGCACTGTAGGTCCGTTAAGGTTAGAAGAAGGCTACTTTGGTGTCTATT
TTCTCTTCCATAAAAAAAGCCTGACTCCACTTCCCGCGTTTACTGATTACTAGCGAAGCTGCGGGTGCAT
TTTTTCAAGATAAAGGCATCCCCGATTATATTCTATACCGATGTGGATTGCGCATACTTTGTGAACAGAA
AGTGATAGCGTTGATGATTCTTCATTGGTCAGAAAATTATGAACGGTTTCTTCTATTTTGTCTCTATATA
CTACGTATAGGAAATGTTTACATTTTCGTATTGTTTTCGATTCACTCTATGAATAGTTCTTACTACAATT
TTTTTGTCTAAAGAGTAATACTAGAGATAAACATAAAAAATGTAGAGGTCGAGTTTAGATGCAAGTTCAA
GGAGCGAAAGGTGGATGGGTAGGTTATATAGGGATATAGCACAGAGATATATAGCAAAGAGATACTTTTG
AGCAATGTTTGTGGAAGCGGTATTCGCAATATTTTAGTAGCTCGTTACAGTCCGGTGCGTTTTTGGTTTT
TTGAAAGTGCGTCATCAGAGCGCTTTTGGTTTTCAAAAGCGCTCTGAAGTTCCTATACTTTCTAGCTAGA
GAATAGGAACTTCCCGAGCGGCCGCGTGTTACAAGCTTGACTCCAGCGTAACTGGACTGCAATCAACTCA
CTGGCTCACCTTCACGGGTGGGCCTTTCTTCGGTAGAAAATCAAAGGATCTTCTTGAGATCCTTTTTTTC
TGCGCGTAATCTGCTGCTTGCAAACAAAAAAACCACCGCTACCAGCGGTGGTTTGTTTGCCGGATCAAGA
GCTACCAACTCTTTTTCCGAGGTAACTGGCTTCAGCAGAGCGCAGATACCAAATACTGTTCTTCTAGTGT
AGCCGTAGTTAGGCCACCACTTCAAGAACTCTGTAGCACCGCCTACATACCTCGCTCTGCTAATCCTGTT
ACCAGTGGCTGCTGCCAGTGGCGATAAGTCGTGTCTTACCGGGTTGGACTCAAGACGATAGTTACCGGAT
AAGGCGCAGCGGTCGGGCTGAACGGGGGGTTCGTGCACACAGCCCAGCTTGGAGCGAACGACCTACACCG
AACTGAGATACCTACAGCGTGAGCTATGAGAAAGCGCCACGCTTCCCGAAGGGAGAAAGGCGGACAGGTA
TCCGGTAAGCGGCAGGGTCGGAACAGGAGAGCGCACGAGGGAGCTTCCAGGGGTAAACGCCTGGTATCTT
TATAGTCCTGTCGGGTTTCGCCACCTCTGACTTGAGCATCGATTTTTGTGATGCTCGTCAGGGGGGCGGA
GCCTATGGAAAAACGCCAGCAACGCAGAAAGGCCCACCCGAAGGTGAGCCAGGTGATTACATTTGGGCCC
TCATCAGAGGTTTTCACCGTCATCACCGAAACGCGCGAGGCAGCTGCGGTAAAGCTCATCAGCGTGGTCG
TGAAGCGATTCACAGATGTCTGCCTGTTCATCCGCGTCCAGCTCGTTGAGTTTCTCCAGAAGCGTTAATG
TCTGGCTTCTGATAAAGCGGGCCATGTTAAGGGCGGTTTTTTCCTGTTTGGTCACTTACCAATGCTTAAT
CAGTGAGGCACCTATCTCAGCGATCTGTCTATTTCGTTCATCCATAGTTGCCTGACTCCCCGTCGTGTAG
ATAACTACGATGCGGGAGGGCTTACCATCTGGCCCCAGTGCTGCAATGATACCGCGAGACCCACGCTCAC
CGGCTCCAGATTTATCAGCAATAAACCAGCCAGCCGGGAGGGCCGAGCGCAGAAGTGATCCTGCAACTTT
ATCCGCCTCCATCCAGTCTATTAATTGTTGCCGGGAAGCTAGAGTAAGTAGTTCGCCAGTTAATAGTTTG
CGCAACGTTGTTGCCATTGCTACAGGCATCGTGGTGTCACGCTCGTCGTTTGGTATGGCTTCATTCAGCT
CCGGTTCCCAACGATCAAGGCGAGTTACATGATCCCCCATGTTGTGCAAAAAAGCGGTTAGCTCCTTCGG
TCCTCCGATCGTTGCCAGAAGTAAGTTGGCCGCAGTGTTATCACTCATGGTTATGGCAGCACTGCATAAT
TCTCTTACTGTCATGCCATCCGTGAGATGCTTTTCTGTGACTGGTGAGTACTCAACCAAGTCATTCTGAG
AATAGTGTATGCGGCGACCGAGTTGCTCTTGCCCGGCGTCAATACGGGATAATACCGCGCCACATAGCAG
AACTTTAAAAGTGCTCATCATTGGAAAACGTTCTTCGGGGCGTAAACTCTCAAGGATCTTACCGCTGTTG
AGATCCAGTTCGATGTAACCCACTCGTGCACCCAACTGATCTTCAGCATCTTTTACTTTCACCAGCGTTT
CTGGGTGAGCAAAAACAGGAAGGCAAAATGCCGCAAAAAAGGGAATAAGGGCGACACGGAAATGTTGAAT
ACTCATTTTAGCTTCCTTAGCTCCTGAAAATCTCGATAACTCAAAAAATACGCCCGGTAGTGATCTTATT
TCATTATGGTGAAAGTTGGAACCTCTTACGTGCCGATCAAGTCAAAAGCCTCCGGTCGGAGGCTTTTGAC
TTTCTGCTATGGAGGTCAGGTATGATTTAAATGGTCAGTTAGA
Features (pLannotate 1.2.2; 12 found; start..end, strand, type, name):
     25..466     +  promoter       GAL1 promoter: S. cerevisiae GAL1; inducible promoter, regulated by Gal4
    752..924     +  terminator     CYC1 terminator (fragment): S. cerevisiae CYC1; transcription terminator for CYC1
    960..1136    +  promoter       URA3 promoter (fragment): S. cerevisiae URA3
   1137..1940    +  CDS            URA3: orotidine-5'-phosphate decarboxylase, required for uracil biosynthesis; S. cerevisiae URA3; yeast auxotrophic marker, counterselectable with 5-fluoroorotic acid (5-FOA)
   2023..3005    -  rep_origin     2μ ori: yeast 2μ plasmid origin of replication
   3083..3112    +  terminator     T3Te terminator: phage T3 early transcription terminator
   3134..3721    +  rep_origin     ori: high-copy-number ColE1/pMB1/pBR322/pUC origin of replication
   3733..3760    -  terminator     T7Te terminator: phage T7 early transcription terminator
   3784..3975    -  CDS            rop: Rop protein, which maintains plasmids at low copy number; rop
   3976..4836    -  CDS            AmpR: β-lactamase; bla; confers resistance to ampicillin, carbenicillin, and related antibiotics
   4837..4939    -  promoter       cat promoter: promoter of the E. coli cat gene encoding chloramphenicol acetyltransferase
   4940..4971    -  terminator     tonB terminator: bidirectional E. coli tonB-P14 transcription terminator
