>Addgene plasmid #149188 | pGBW-m4046713 | addgene full sequence | sequence record 298368 | Ginkgo NGS Result
GCGGCCGCTTGCTATATTGAAGTACGGATTAGAAGCCGCCGAGCGGGCGACAGCCCTCCGACGGAAGACT
CTCCTCCGTGCGTCCTCGTCTTCACCGGTCGCGTTCCTGAAACGCAGATGTGCCTCGCGCCGCACTGCTC
CGAACAATAAAGATTCTACAATACTAGCTTTTATGGTTATGAAGAGGAAAAATTGGCAGTAACCTGGCCC
CACAAACCTTCAAATTAACGAATCAAATTAACAACCATAGGATGATAATGCGATTAGTTTTTTAGCCTTA
TTTCTGGGGTAATTAATCAGCGAAGCGATGATTTTNGATCTATTAACAGATATATAAATGGAAAAGCTGC
ATAACCACTTTAACTAATACTTTCAACATTTTCAGTTTGTATTACTTCTTATTCAAATGTCATAAAAGTA
TCAACAAAAAATTGTTAATATACCTCTATACTTTAACGTCAAGGAGAAAAAACTATAATGAAAATGTCAG
ATGTAAAGTGCACATCAGTAGTCTTACTCTCAGTTTTGCAACAACTCAGAGTAGAATCATCATCTAAATT
GTGGGCTCAATGTGTCCAGTTACACAATGACATTCTCTTAGCTAAAGATACTACTGAAGCCTTTGAAAAA
ATGGTTTCACTACTTTCTGTTTTGCTTTCCATGCAGGGTGCTGTAGACATAAACAAGCTTTGTGAAGAAA
TGCTGGACAACAGGGCAACCTTATAAACAGGCCCCTTTTCCTTTGTCGATATCATGTAATTAGTTATGTC
ACGCTTACATTCACGCCCTCCTCCCACATCCGCTCTAACCGAAAAGGAAGGAGTTAGACAACCTGAAGTC
TAGGTCCCTATTTATTTTTTTTAATAGTTATGTTAGTATTAAGAACGTTATTTATATTTCAAATTTTTCT
TTTTTTTCTGTACAAAGCGGCCGCCGAACCACTAGTGCACTGCAGTACACGGTTTCCTTGAAATTTTTTT
GATTCGGTAATCTCCGAACAGAAGGAAGAACGAAGGAAGGAGCACAGACTTAGATTGGTATATATACGCA
TATGTAGTGTTGAAGAAACATGAAATTGCCCAGTATTCTTAACCCAACTGCACAGAACAAAAACGTGCAG
GAAACGAAGATAAATCATGTCGAAAGCTACATATAAGGAACGTGCTGCTACTCATCCTAGTCCTGTTGCT
GCCAAGCTATTTAATATCATGCACGAAAAGCAAACAAACTTGTGTGCTTCATTGGATGTTCGTACCACCA
AGGAATTACTGGAGTTAGTTGAAGCATTAGGTCCCAAAATTTGTTTACTAAAAACACATGTGGATATCTT
GACTGATTTTTCCATGGAGGGCACAGTTAAGCCGCTAAAGGCATTATCCGCCAAGTACAATTTTTTACTC
TTCGAGGACAGAAAATTTGCTGACATTGGTAATACAGTCAAATTGCAGTACTCTGCGGGTGTATACAGAA
TAGCAGAATGGGCAGACATTACGAATGCACACGGTGTGGTGGGCCCAGGTATTGTTAGCGGTTTGAAGCA
GGCGGCAGAAGAAGTAACAAAGGAACCTAGAGGCCTTTTGATGTTAGCAGAATTGTCATGCAAGGGCTCC
CTATCTACTGGAGAATATACTAAGGGTACTGTTGACATTGCGAAGAGCGACAAAGATTTTGTTATCGGCT
TTATTGCTCAAAGAGACATGGGTGGAAGAGATGAAGGTTACGATTGGTTGATTATGACACCCGGTGTGGG
TTTAGATGACAAGGGAGATGCATTGGGTCAACAGTATAGAACCGTGGATGATGTGGTTTCTACAGGATCT
GACATTATTATTGTTGGAAGAGGACTATTTGCAAAGGGAAGGGATGCTAAGGTAGAGGGTGAACGTTACA
GAAAAGCAGGCTGGGAAGCATATTTGAGAAGATGCGGCCAGCAAAACTAAAAAACTGTATTATAAGTAAA
TGCATGTATACTAAACTCACAAATTAGAGCTTCAATTTAATTATATCAGTTATTACCCGAGTAACGAAGC
ATCTGTGCTTCATTTTGTAGAACAAAAATGCAACGCGAGAGCGCTAATTTTTCAAACAAAGAATCTGAGC
TGCATTTTTACAGAACAGAAATGCAACGCGAAAGCGCTATTTTACCAACGAAGAATCTGTGCTTCATTTT
TGTAAAACAAAAATGCAACGCGAGAGCGCTAATTTTTCAAACAAAGAATCTGAGCTGCATTTTTACAGAA
CAGAAATGCAACGCGAGAGCGCTATTTTACCAACAAAGAATCTATACTTCTTTTTTGTTCTACAAAAATG
CATCCCGAGAGCGCTATTTTTCTAACAAAGCATCTTAGATTACTTTTTTTCTCCTTTGTGCGCTCTATAA
TGCAGTCTCTTGATAACTTTTTGCACTGTAGGTCCGTTAAGGTTAGAAGAAGGCTACTTTGGTGTCTATT
TTCTCTTCCATAAAAAAAGCCTGACTCCACTTCCCGCGTTTACTGATTACTAGCGAAGCTGCGGGTGCAT
TTTTTCAAGATAAAGGCATCCCCGATTATATTCTATACCGATGTGGATTGCGCATACTTTGTGAACAGAA
AGTGATAGCGTTGATGATTCTTCATTGGTCAGAAAATTATGAACGGTTTCTTCTATTTTGTCTCTATATA
CTACGTATAGGAAATGTTTACATTTTCGTATTGTTTTCGATTCACTCTATGAATAGTTCTTACTACAATT
TTTTTGTCTAAAGAGTAATACTAGAGATAAACATAAAAAATGTAGAGGTCGAGTTTAGATGCAAGTTCAA
GGAGCGAAAGGTGGATGGGTAGGTTATATAGGGATATAGCACAGAGATATATAGCAAAGAGATACTTTTG
AGCAATGTTTGTGGAAGCGGTATTCGCAATATTTTAGTAGCTCGTTACAGTCCGGTGCGTTTTTGGTTTT
TTGAAAGTGCGTCATCAGAGCGCTTTTGGTTTTCAAAAGCGCTCTGAAGTTCCTATACTTTCTAGCTAGA
GAATAGGAACTTCCCGAGCGGCCGCGTGTTACAAGCTTGACTCCAGCGTAACTGGACTGCAATCAACTCA
CTGGCTCACCTTCACGGGTGGGCCTTTCTTCGGTAGAAAATCAAAGGATCTTCTTGAGATCCTTTTTTTC
TGCGCGTAATCTGCTGCTTGCAAACAAAAAAACCACCGCTACCAGCGGTGGTTTGTTTGCCGGATCAAGA
GCTACCAACTCTTTTTCCGAGGTAACTGGCTTCAGCAGAGCGCAGATACCAAATACTGTTCTTCTAGTGT
AGCCGTAGTTAGGCCACCACTTCAAGAACTCTGTAGCACCGCCTACATACCTCGCTCTGCTAATCCTGTT
ACCAGTGGCTGCTGCCAGTGGCGATAAGTCGTGTCTTACCGGGTTGGACTCAAGACGATAGTTACCGGAT
AAGGCGCAGCGGTCGGGCTGAACGGGGGGTTCGTGCACACAGCCCAGCTTGGAGCGAACGACCTACACCG
AACTGAGATACCTACAGCGTGAGCTATGAGAAAGCGCCACGCTTCCCGAAGGGAGAAAGGCGGACAGGTA
TCCGGTAAGCGGCAGGGTCGGAACAGGAGAGCGCACGAGGGAGCTTCCAGGGGTAAACGCCTGGTATCTT
TATAGTCCTGTCGGGTTTCGCCACCTCTGACTTGAGCATCGATTTTTGTGATGCTCGTCAGGGGGGCGGA
GCCTATGGAAAAACGCCAGCAACGCAGAAAGGCCCACCCGAAGGTGAGCCAGGTGATTACATTTGGGCCC
TCATCAGAGGTTTTCACCGTCATCACCGAAACGCGCGAGGCAGCTGCGGTAAAGCTCATCAGCGTGGTCG
TGAAGCGATTCACAGATGTCTGCCTGTTCATCCGCGTCCAGCTCGTTGAGTTTCTCCAGAAGCGTTAATG
TCTGGCTTCTGATAAAGCGGGCCATGTTAAGGGCGGTTTTTTCCTGTTTGGTCACTTACCAATGCTTAAT
CAGTGAGGCACCTATCTCAGCGATCTGTCTATTTCGTTCATCCATAGTTGCCTGACTCCCCGTCGTGTAG
ATAACTACGATGCGGGAGGGCTTACCATCTGGCCCCAGTGCTGCAATGATACCGCGAGACCCACGCTCAC
CGGCTCCAGATTTATCAGCAATAAACCAGCCAGCCGGGAGGGCCGAGCGCAGAAGTGATCCTGCAACTTT
ATCCGCCTCCATCCAGTCTATTAATTGTTGCCGGGAAGCTAGAGTAAGTAGTTCGCCAGTTAATAGTTTG
CGCAACGTTGTTGCCATTGCTACAGGCATCGTGGTGTCACGCTCGTCGTTTGGTATGGCTTCATTCAGCT
CCGGTTCCCAACGATCAAGGCGAGTTACATGATCCCCCATGTTGTGCAAAAAAGCGGTTAGCTCCTTCGG
TCCTCCGATCGTTGCCAGAAGTAAGTTGGCCGCAGTGTTATCACTCATGGTTATGGCAGCACTGCATAAT
TCTCTTACTGTCATGCCATCCGTGAGATGCTTTTCTGTGACTGGTGAGTACTCAACCAAGTCATTCTGAG
AATAGTGTATGCGGCGACCGAGTTGCTCTTGCCCGGCGTCAATACGGGATAATACCGCGCCACATAGCAG
AACTTTAAAAGTGCTCATCATTGGAAAACGTTCTTCGGGGCGTAAACTCTCAAGGATCTTACCGCTGTTG
AGATCCAGTTCGATGTAACCCACTCGTGCACCCAACTGATCTTCAGCATCTTTTACTTTCACCAGCGTTT
CTGGGTGAGCAAAAACAGGAAGGCAAAATGCCGCAAAAAAGGGAATAAGGGCGACACGGAAATGTTGAAT
ACTCATTTTAGCTTCCTTAGCTCCTGAAAATCTCGATAACTCAAAAAATACGCCCGGTAGTGATCTTATT
TCATTATGGTGAAAGTTGGAACCTCTTACGTGCCGATCAAGTCAAAAGCCTCCGGTCGGAGGCTTTTGAC
TTTCTGCTATGGAGGTCAGGTATGATTTAAATGGTCAGTTAGA
Features (pLannotate 1.2.2; 12 found; start..end, strand, type, name):
     25..466     +  promoter       GAL1 promoter: S. cerevisiae GAL1; inducible promoter, regulated by Gal4
    752..924     +  terminator     CYC1 terminator (fragment): S. cerevisiae CYC1; transcription terminator for CYC1
    960..1136    +  promoter       URA3 promoter (fragment): S. cerevisiae URA3
   1137..1940    +  CDS            URA3: orotidine-5'-phosphate decarboxylase, required for uracil biosynthesis; S. cerevisiae URA3; yeast auxotrophic marker, counterselectable with 5-fluoroorotic acid (5-FOA)
   2023..3005    -  rep_origin     2μ ori: yeast 2μ plasmid origin of replication
   3083..3112    +  terminator     T3Te terminator: phage T3 early transcription terminator
   3134..3721    +  rep_origin     ori: high-copy-number ColE1/pMB1/pBR322/pUC origin of replication
   3733..3760    -  terminator     T7Te terminator: phage T7 early transcription terminator
   3784..3975    -  CDS            rop: Rop protein, which maintains plasmids at low copy number; rop
   3976..4836    -  CDS            AmpR: β-lactamase; bla; confers resistance to ampicillin, carbenicillin, and related antibiotics
   4837..4939    -  promoter       cat promoter: promoter of the E. coli cat gene encoding chloramphenicol acetyltransferase
   4940..4971    -  terminator     tonB terminator: bidirectional E. coli tonB-P14 transcription terminator
