[The description below was written by a language model from this plasmid's Addgene catalogue record and pLannotate feature annotations shown in this document.]
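Description:
pGBW-m4046713 is an E. coli–yeast shuttle plasmid for galactose-inducible expression of SARS-CoV-2 nsp7 in Saccharomyces cerevisiae. In yeast it is maintained episomally through the 2μ origin of replication, which gives multicopy propagation, and is selected by uracil prototrophy through the URA3 marker. URA3 is expressed from its own promoter and can also be counterselected with 5-fluoroorotic acid. In bacteria the plasmid replicates from a ColE1/pUC-type origin and is catalogued as high copy, although the annotation also detects a short rop coding segment next to the resistance gene. Ampicillin resistance is provided by β-lactamase, which in this backbone appears to be driven by a cat promoter. Short phage T3 and T7 early terminators and a tonB terminator flank the bacterial modules, presumably insulating them from read-through transcription.

The payload is a synthesized wild-type nsp7 coding sequence of about 240 bp. nsp7 is one of the non-structural proteins cleaved from the viral ORF1ab polyprotein. The annotation does not label the insert itself, but the unannotated interval between the GAL1 promoter and the CYC1 terminator fragment matches its recorded size and position. The GAL1 promoter is regulated by Gal4, so transcription is induced by galactose, and the CYC1 element provides transcription termination. No epitope tags or reporters are annotated or recorded. The listing of budding yeast alongside the virus as species may reflect codon adaptation, but the record does not state this.

The stated purpose is simply yeast expression of nsp7. The depositor notes that the sequencing used for quality control may not cover the whole plasmid.
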