Addgene plasmid #149188: pGBW-m4046713
Purpose: Yeast Expression plasmid for SARS-CoV-2 nsp7
Depositing lab: Ginkgo Bioworks & Benjie Chen. Depositing organization: Ginkgo Bioworks.
Backbone
  Vector backbone: AmpR; 2u URA3
  Backbone size w/o insert (bp): 4078
  Vector type: Yeast Expression
  Selectable markers: URA3
Growth in bacteria
  Bacterial resistance: Ampicillin, 100 μg/mL
  Growth temperature: 37°C
  Growth strain: DH5alpha
  Copy number: High Copy
Gene/Insert
  Gene/Insert name: SARS-CoV-2 nsp7
  Species: S. cerevisiae (budding yeast); Severe acute respiratory syndrome coronavirus 2
  Insert size (bp): 242
  Mutation: wt
  Entrez Gene: ORF1ab (a.k.a. GU280_gp01)
  Promoter: pGAL1
  Cloning method: Unknown
Resource information
  A portion of this plasmid was derived from a plasmid made by: GinkgoBioworks
Depositor comments: NCBI Reference Sequence: YP_009725303.1. Created by gene synthesis with Not1 site. NGS used for QC was performed by Ginkgo and may not fully cover the entire plasmid.
How to cite: pGBW-m4046713 was a gift from Ginkgo Bioworks & Benjie Chen (Addgene plasmid # 149188 ; http://n2t.net/addgene:149188 ; RRID:Addgene_149188)
